>Addgene plasmid #230536 | AiP1534 - pAAV-AiE2114m_3xC2-minBG-SYFP2-WPRE3-BGHpA | depositor full sequence | sequence record 453025 | Full Sequence
CCTGCAGGCAGCTGCGCGCTCGCTCGCTCACTGAGGCCGCCCGGGCGTCGGGCGACCTTTGGTCGCCCGG
CCTCAGTGAGCGAGCGAGCGCGCAGAGAGGGAGTGGCCAACTCCATCACTAGGGGTTCCTGCGGCCGCAC
GCGTTGTAAGAGTAATAATCGCCGGCGTTCCTCCAGAACATACCTGCTCTGGCATTATCTTTCCTGAGCA
GATGCTAGAACTTGGCTCAGAGTGATGAAGAGGAAGTGTGTCCTCTGGCTAAAGTCCAGGGGTTGCAGAG
GGGAGTGTGTGAGATTCCTCCAGAACATACCTGCTCTGGCATTATCTTTCCTGAGCAGATGCTAGAACTT
GGCTCAGAGTGATGAAGAGGAAGTGTGTCCTCTGGCTAAAGTCCAGGGGTTGCAGAGGGGAGTGTGTGAG
ATTCCTCCAGAACATACCTGCTCTGGCATTATCTTTCCTGAGCAGATGCTAGAACTTGGCTCAGAGTGAT
GAAGAGGAAGTGTGTCCTCTGGCTAAAGTCCAGGGGTTGCAGAGGGGAGTGTGTGAGACGCCGGCGGAGC
TCGGGCTGGGCATAAAAGTCAGGGCAGAGCCATCTATTGCTTACATTTGCTTCTGGGATCCAGATCTTTC
GAAGCTAGCGCTACCGGTCGCCACCATGGTGAGCAAGGGCGAGGAGCTGTTCACCGGGGTGGTGCCCATC
CTGGTCGAGCTGGACGGCGACGTAAACGGCCACAAGTTCAGCGTGTCCGGCGAGGGCGAGGGCGATGCCA
CCTACGGCAAGCTGACCCTGAAGCTGATCTGCACCACCGGCAAGCTGCCCGTGCCCTGGCCCACCCTCGT
GACCACCCTGGGCTACGGCGTGCAGTGCTTCGCCCGCTACCCCGACCACATGAAGCAGCACGACTTCTTC
AAGTCCGCCATGCCCGAAGGCTACGTCCAGGAGCGCACCATCTTCTTCAAGGACGACGGCAACTACAAGA
CCCGCGCCGAGGTGAAGTTCGAGGGCGACACCCTGGTGAACCGCATCGAGCTGAAGGGCATCGACTTCAA
GGAGGACGGCAACATCCTGGGGCACAAGCTGGAGTACAACTACAACAGCCACAACGTCTATATCACCGCC
GACAAGCAGAAGAACGGCATCAAGGCCAACTTCAAGATCCGCCACAACATCGAGGACGGCGGCGTGCAGC
TCGCCGACCACTACCAGCAGAACACCCCCATCGGCGACGGCCCCGTGCTGCTGCCCGACAACCACTACCT
GAGCTACCAGTCCAAGCTGAGCAAAGACCCCAACGAGAAGCGCGATCACATGGTCCTGCTGGAGTTCGTG
ACCGCCGCCGGGATCACTCTCGGCATGGACGAGCTGTACAAGTAAGTCGACGGCGCGCCGCGGCCGCGAA
TTCGATATCATAATCAACCTCTGGATTACAAAATTTGTGAAAGATTGACTGGTATTCTTAACTATGTTGC
TCCTTTTACGCTATGTGGATACGCTGCTTTAATGCCTTTGTATCATGCTATTGCTTCCCGTATGGCTTTC
ATTTTCTCCTCCTTGTATAAATCCTGGTTAGTTCTTGCCACGGCGGAACTCATCGCCGCCTGCCTTGCCC
GCTGCTGGACAGGGGCTCGGCTGTTGGGCACTGACAATTCCGTGGCTCGAGAGATCTTCGACTGTGCCTT
CTAGTTGCCAGCCATCTGTTGTTTGCCCCTCCCCCGTGCCTTCCTTGACCCTGGAAGGTGCCACTCCCAC
TGTCCTTTCCTAATAAAATGAGGAAATTGCATCGCATTGTCTGAGTAGGTGTCATTCTATTCTGGGGGGT
GGGGTGGGGCAGGACAGCAAGGGGGAGGATTGGGAAGACAATAGCAGGCATGAGATCTCACGTGCGGACC
GAGCGGCCGCAGGAACCCCTAGTGATGGAGTTGGCCACTCCCTCTCTGCGCGCTCGCTCGCTCACTGAGG
CCGGGCGACCAAAGGTCGCCCGACGCCCGGGCTTTGCCCGGGCGGCCTCAGTGAGCGAGCGAGCGCGCAG
CTGCCTGCAGGGGCGCCTGATGCGGTATTTTCTCCTTACGCATCTGTGCGGTATTTCACACCGCATA
[142 nt withheld, positions 2098-2239]
C
[141 nt withheld, positions 2241-2381]
CCTTTGACGTTGGAGTCCACGTTCTTT
[37 nt withheld, positions 2409-2445]
ACCCTATCTCGGGCTATTCTTTTGATTTATAAGGGATTTTGCCGATTTCGGCCTATTGGTTAAAAAATGA
GCTGATTTAACAAAAATTTAACGCGAATTTTAACAAAATATTAACGTTTACAATTTTATGGTGCACTCTC
AGTACAATCTGCTCTGATGCCGCATAGTTAAGCCAGCCCCGACACCCGCCAACACCCGCTGACGCGCCCT
GACGGGCTTGTCTGCTCCCGGCATCCGCTTACAGACAAGCTGTGACCGTCTCCGGGAGCTGCATGTGTCA
GAGGTTTTCACCGTCATCACCGAAACGCGCGAGACGAAAGGGCCTCGTGATACGCCTATTTTTATAGGTT
AATGTCATGATAATAATGGTTTCTTAGACGTCAGGTGGCACTTTTCGGGGAAATGTGCGCGGAACCCCTA
TTTGTTTATTTTTCTAAATACATTCAAATATGTATCCGCTCATGAGACAATAACCCTGATAAATGCTTCA
ATAATATTGAAAAAGGAAGAGTATGAGTATTCAACATTTCCGTGTCGCCCTTATTCCCTTTTTTGCGGCA
TTTTGCCTTCCTGTTTTTGCTCACCCAGAAACGCTGGTGAAAGTAAAAGATGCTGAAGATCAGTTGGGTG
CACGAGTGGGTTACATCGAACTGGATCTCAACAGCGGTAAGATCCTTGAGAGTTTTCGCCCCGAAGAACG
TTTTCCAATGATGAGCACTTTTAAAGTTCTGCTATGTGGCGCGGTATTATCCCGTATTGACGCCGGGCAA
GAGCAACTCGGTCGCCGCATACACTATTCTCAGAATGACTTGGTTGAGTACTCACCAGTCACAGAAAAGC
ATCTTACGGATGGCATGACAGTAAGAGAATTATGCAGTGCTGCCATAACCATGAGTGATAACACTGCGGC
CAACTTACTTCTGACAACGATCGGAGGACCGAAGGAGCTAACCGCTTTTTTGCACAACATGGGGGATCAT
GTAACTCGCCTTGATCGTTGGGAACCGGAGCTGAATGAAGCCATACCAAACGACGAGCGTGACACCACGA
TGCCTGTAGCAATGGCAACAACGTTGCGCAAACTATTAACTGGCGAACTACTTACTCTAGCTTCCCGGCA
ACAATTAATAGACTGGATGGAGGCGGATAAAGTTGCAGGACCACTTCTGCGCTCGGCCCTTCCGGCTGGC
TGGTTTATTGCTGATAAATCTGGAGCCGGTGAGCGTGGGTCTCGCGGTATCATTGCAGCACTGGGGCCAG
ATGGTAAGCCCTCCCGTATCGTAGTTATCTACACGACGGGGAGTCAGGCAACTATGGATGAACGAAATAG
ACAGATCGCTGAGATAGGTGCCTCACTGATTAAGCATTGGTAACTGTCAGACCAAGTTTACTCATATATA
CTTTAGATTGATTTAAAACTTCATTTTTAATTTAAAAGGATCTAGGTGAAGATCCTTTTTGATAATCTCA
TGACCAAAATCCCTTAACGTGAGTTTTCGTTCCACTGAGCGTCAGACCCCGTAGAAAAGATCAAAGGATC
TTCTTGAGATCCTTTTTTTCTGCGCGTAATCTGCTGCTTGCAAACAAAAAAACCACCGCTACCAGCGGTG
GTTTGTTTGCCGGATCAAGAGCTACCAACTCTTTTTCCGAAGGTAACTGGCTTCAGCAGAGCGCAGATAC
CAAATACTGTCCTTCTAGTGTAGCCGTAGTTAGGCCACCACTTCAAGAACTCTGTAGCACCGCCTACATA
CCTCGCTCTGCTAATCCTGTTACCAGTGGCTGCTGCCAGTGGCGATAAGTCGTGTCTTACCGGGTTGGAC
TCAAGACGATAGTTACCGGATAAGGCGCAGCGGTCGGGCTGAACGGGGGGTTCGTGCACACAGCCCAGCT
TGGAGCGAACGACCTACACCGAACTGAGATACCTACAGCGTGAGCTATGAGAAAGCGCCACGCTTCCCGA
AGGGAGAAAGGCGGACAGGTATCCGGTAAGCGGCAGGGTCGGAACAGGAGAGCGCACGAGGGAGCTTCCA
GGGGGAAACGCCTGGTATCTTTATAGTCCTGTCGGGTTTCGCCACCTCTGACTTGAGCGTCGATTTTTGT
GATGCTCGTCAGGGGGGCGGAGCCTATGGAAAAACGCCAGCAACGCGGCCTTTTTACGGTTCCTGGCCTT
TTGCTGGCCTTTTGCTCACATGT
Features (pLannotate 1.2.2; 14 found; start..end, strand, type, name):
     12..39      +  repeat_region  AAV2 ITR (fragment): inverted terminal repeat of adeno-associated virus serotype 2 inverted
     68..95      +  repeat_region  AAV2 ITR (fragment): inverted terminal repeat of adeno-associated virus serotype 2 inverted
    656..1372    +  CDS            SYFP2: SYFP2 is a basic (constitutively fluorescent) yellow fluorescent protein published in 2006, derived from Aequorea victoria. It is reported to be a very rapidly-maturing monomer with moderate acid sensitivity.
   1412..1569    +  misc_feature   WPRE (fragment): woodchuck hepatitis virus posttranscriptional regulatory element
   1575..1655    +  misc_feature   WPRE (fragment): woodchuck hepatitis virus posttranscriptional regulatory element
   1672..1783    +  polyA_signal   bGH poly(A) signal: bovine growth hormone polyadenylation signal
   1901..2041    +  repeat_region  AAV2 ITR: inverted terminal repeat of adeno-associated virus serotype 2 inverted
   2046..2097    -  misc_feature   bom (fragment): basis of mobility region from pBR322
   2116..2496    +  rep_origin     M13 ori (sequence partly withheld): M13 bacteriophage origin of replication; arrow indicates direction of (+) strand synthesis
   2572..2621    -  misc_feature   bom (fragment): basis of mobility region from pBR322
   2723..2758    -  CDS            rop (fragment): Rop protein, which maintains plasmids at low copy number; rop
   2853..2957    +  promoter       AmpR promoter: bla
   2958..3818    +  CDS            AmpR: β-lactamase; bla; confers resistance to ampicillin, carbenicillin, and related antibiotics
   3989..4577    +  rep_origin     ori: high-copy-number ColE1/pMB1/pBR322/pUC origin of replication
