>Addgene plasmid #230536 | AiP1534 - pAAV-AiE2114m_3xC2-minBG-SYFP2-WPRE3-BGHpA | addgene full sequence | sequence record 461937 | Addgene NGS Result
CCTGCAGGCAGCTGCGCGCTCGCTCGCTCACTGAGGCCGCCCGGGCGTCGGGCGACCTTTGGTCGCCCGG
CCTCAGTGAGCGAGCGAGCGCGCAGAGAGGGAGTGGCCAACTCCATCACTAGGGGTTCCTGCGGCCGCAC
GCGTTGTAAGAGTAATAATCGCCGGCGTTCCTCCAGAACATACCTGCTCTGGCATTATCTTTCCTGAGCA
GATGCTAGAACTTGGCTCAGAGTGATGAAGAGGAAGTGTGTCCTCTGGCTAAAGTCCAGGGGTTGCAGAG
GGGAGTGTGTGAGATTCCTCCAGAACATACCTGCTCTGGCATTATCTTTCCTGAGCAGATGCTAGAACTT
GGCTCAGAGTGATGAAGAGGAAGTGTGTCCTCTGGCTAAAGTCCAGGGGTTGCAGAGGGGAGTGTGTGAG
ATTCCTCCAGAACATACCTGCTCTGGCATTATCTTTCCTGAGCAGATGCTAGAACTTGGCTCAGAGTGAT
GAAGAGGAAGTGTGTCCTCTGGCTAAAGTCCAGGGGTTGCAGAGGGGAGTGTGTGAGACGCCGGCGGAGC
TCGGGCTGGGCATAAAAGTCAGGGCAGAGCCATCTATTGCTTACATTTGCTTCTGGGATCCAGATCTTTC
GAAGCTAGCGCTACCGGTCGCCACCATGGTGAGCAAGGGCGAGGAGCTGTTCACCGGGGTGGTGCCCATC
CTGGTCGAGCTGGACGGCGACGTAAACGGCCACAAGTTCAGCGTGTCCGGCGAGGGCGAGGGCGATGCCA
CCTACGGCAAGCTGACCCTGAAGCTGATCTGCACCACCGGCAAGCTGCCCGTGCCCTGGCCCACCCTCGT
GACCACCCTGGGCTACGGCGTGCAGTGCTTCGCCCGCTACCCCGACCACATGAAGCAGCACGACTTCTTC
AAGTCCGCCATGCCCGAAGGCTACGTCCAGGAGCGCACCATCTTCTTCAAGGACGACGGCAACTACAAGA
CCCGCGCCGAGGTGAAGTTCGAGGGCGACACCCTGGTGAACCGCATCGAGCTGAAGGGCATCGACTTCAA
GGAGGACGGCAACATCCTGGGGCACAAGCTGGAGTACAACTACAACAGCCACAACGTCTATATCACCGCC
GACAAGCAGAAGAACGGCATCAAGGCCAACTTCAAGATCCGCCACAACATCGAGGACGGCGGCGTGCAGC
TCGCCGACCACTACCAGCAGAACACCCCCATCGGCGACGGCCCCGTGCTGCTGCCCGACAACCACTACCT
GAGCTACCAGTCCAAGCTGAGCAAAGACCCCAACGAGAAGCGCGATCACATGGTCCTGCTGGAGTTCGTG
ACCGCCGCCGGGATCACTCTCGGCATGGACGAGCTGTACAAGTAAGTCGACGGCGCGCCGCGGCCGCGAA
TTCGATATCATAATCAACCTCTGGATTACAAAATTTGTGAAAGATTGACTGGTATTCTTAACTATGTTGC
TCCTTTTACGCTATGTGGATACGCTGCTTTAATGCCTTTGTATCATGCTATTGCTTCCCGTATGGCTTTC
ATTTTCTCCTCCTTGTATAAATCCTGGTTAGTTCTTGCCACGGCGGAACTCATCGCCGCCTGCCTTGCCC
GCTGCTGGACAGGGGCTCGGCTGTTGGGCACTGACAATTCCGTGGCTCGAGAGATCTTCGACTGTGCCTT
CTAGTTGCCAGCCATCTGTTGTTTGCCCCTCCCCCGTGCCTTCCTTGACCCTGGAAGGTGCCACTCCCAC
TGTCCTTTCCTAATAAAATGAGGAAATTGCATCGCATTGTCTGAGTAGGTGTCATTCTATTCTGGGGGGT
GGGGTGGGGCAGGACAGCAAGGGGGAGGATTGGGAAGACAATAGCAGGCATGAGATCTCACGTGCGGACC
GAGCGGCCGCAGGAACCCCTAGTGATGGAGTTGGCCACTCCCTCTCTGCGCGCTCGCTCGCTCACTGAGG
CCGGGCGACCAAAGGTCGCCCGACGCCCGGGCTTTGCCCGGGCGGCCTCAGTGAGCGAGCGAGCGCGCAG
CTGCCTGCAGGGGCGCCTGATGCGGTATTTTCTCCTTACGCATCTGTGCGGTATTTCACACCGCATA
[95 nt withheld, positions 2098-2192]
T
[46 nt withheld, positions 2194-2239]
C
[141 nt withheld, positions 2241-2381]
CCTTTGACGTTGGAGTCCACGTTCTTT
[37 nt withheld, positions 2409-2445]
ACTCTATCTCGGGCTATTCTTTTGATTTATAAGGGATTTTGCCGATTTCGGTCTATTGGTTAAAAAATGA
GCTGATTTAACAAAAATTTAACGCGAATTTTAACAAAATATTAACGTTTACAATTTTATGGTGCACTCTC
AGTACAATCTGCTCTGATGCCGCATAGTTAAGCCAGCCCCGACACCCGCCAACACCCGCTGACGCGCCCT
GACGGGCTTGTCTGCTCCCGGCATCCGCTTACAGACAAGCTGTGACCGTCTCCGGGAGCTGCATGTGTCA
GAGGTTTTCACCGTCATCACCGAAACGCGCGAGACGAAAGGGCCTCGTGATACGCCTATTTTTATAGGTT
AATGTCATGATAATAATGGTTTCTTAGACGTCAGGTGGCACTTTTCGGGGAAATGTGCGCGGAACCCCTA
TTTGTTTATTTTTCTAAATACATTCAAATATGTATCCGCTCATGAGACAATAACCCTGATAAATGCTTCA
ATAATATTGAAAAAGGAAGAGTATGAGTATTCAACATTTCCGTGTCGCCCTTATTCCCTTTTTTGCGGCA
TTTTGCCTTCCTGTTTTTGCTCACCCAGAAACGCTGGTGAAAGTAAAAGATGCTGAAGATCAGTTGGGTG
CACGAGTGGGTTACATCGAACTGGATCTCAACAGCGGTAAGATCCTTGAGAGTTTTCGCCCCGAAGAACG
TTTTCCAATGATGAGCACTTTTAAAGTTCTGCTATGTGGCGCGGTATTATCCCGTATTGACGCCGGGCAA
GAGCAACTCGGTCGCCGCATACACTATTCTCAGAATGACTTGGTTGAGTACTCACCAGTCACAGAAAAGC
ATCTTACGGATGGCATGACAGTAAGAGAATTATGCAGTGCTGCCATAACCATGAGTGATAACACTGCGGC
CAACTTACTTCTGACAACGATCGGAGGACCGAAGGAGCTAACCGCTTTTTTGCACAACATGGGGGATCAT
GTAACTCGCCTTGATCGTTGGGAACCGGAGCTGAATGAAGCCATACCAAACGACGAGCGTGACACCACGA
TGCCTGTAGCAATGGCAACAACGTTGCGCAAACTATTAACTGGCGAACTACTTACTCTAGCTTCCCGGCA
ACAATTAATAGACTGGATGGAGGCGGATAAAGTTGCAGGACCACTTCTGCGCTCGGCCCTTCCGGCTGGC
TGGTTTATTGCTGATAAATCTGGAGCCGGTGAGCGTGGGTCTCGCGGTATCATTGCAGCACTGGGGCCAG
ATGGTAAGCCCTCCCGTATCGTAGTTATCTACACGACGGGGAGTCAGGCAACTATGGATGAACGAAATAG
ACAGATCGCTGAGATAGGTGCCTCACTGATTAAGCATTGGTAACTGTCAGACCAAGTTTACTCATATATA
CTTTAGATTGATTTAAAACTTCATTTTTAATTTAAAAGGATCTAGGTGAAGATCCTTTTTGATAATCTCA
TGACCAAAATCCCTTAACGTGAGTTTTCGTTCCACTGAGCGTCAGACCCCGTAGAAAAGATCAAAGGATC
TTCTTGAGATCCTTTTTTTCTGCGCGTAATCTGCTGCTTGCAAACAAAAAAACCACCGCTACCAGCGGTG
GTTTGTTTGCCGGATCAAGAGCTACCAACTCTTTTTCCGAAGGTAACTGGCTTCAGCAGAGCGCAGATAC
CAAATACTGTTCTTCTAGTGTAGCCGTAGTTAGGCCACCACTTCAAGAACTCTGTAGCACCGCCTACATA
CCTCGCTCTGCTAATCCTGTTACCAGTGGCTGCTGCCAGTGGCGATAAGTCGTGTCTTACCGGGTTGGAC
TCAAGACGATAGTTACCGGATAAGGCGCAGCGGTCGGGCTGAACGGGGGGTTCGTGCACACAGCCCAGCT
TGGAGCGAACGACCTACACCGAACTGAGATACCTACAGCGTGAGCTATGAGAAAGCGCCACGCTTCCCGA
AGGGAGAAAGGCGGACAGGTATCCGGTAAGCGGCAGGGTCGGAACAGGAGAGCGCACGAGGGAGCTTCCA
GGGGGAAACGCCTGGTATCTTTATAGTCCTGTCGGGTTTCGCCACCTCTGACTTGAGCGTCGATTTTTGT
GATGCTCGTCAGGGGGGCGGAGCCTATGGAAAAACGCCAGCAACGCGGCCTTTTTACGGTTCCTGGCCTT
TTGCTGGCCTTTTGCTCACATGT
Features (pLannotate 1.2.2; 14 found; start..end, strand, type, name):
     12..39      +  repeat_region  AAV2 ITR (fragment): inverted terminal repeat of adeno-associated virus serotype 2 inverted
     68..95      +  repeat_region  AAV2 ITR (fragment): inverted terminal repeat of adeno-associated virus serotype 2 inverted
    656..1372    +  CDS            SYFP2: SYFP2 is a basic (constitutively fluorescent) yellow fluorescent protein published in 2006, derived from Aequorea victoria. It is reported to be a very rapidly-maturing monomer with moderate acid sensitivity.
   1412..1569    +  misc_feature   WPRE (fragment): woodchuck hepatitis virus posttranscriptional regulatory element
   1575..1655    +  misc_feature   WPRE (fragment): woodchuck hepatitis virus posttranscriptional regulatory element
   1672..1783    +  polyA_signal   bGH poly(A) signal: bovine growth hormone polyadenylation signal
   1901..2041    +  repeat_region  AAV2 ITR: inverted terminal repeat of adeno-associated virus serotype 2 inverted
   2046..2097    -  misc_feature   bom (fragment): basis of mobility region from pBR322
   2116..2571    +  rep_origin     f1 ori (sequence partly withheld): f1 bacteriophage origin of replication; arrow indicates direction of (+) strand synthesis
   2572..2621    -  misc_feature   bom (fragment): basis of mobility region from pBR322
   2723..2758    -  CDS            rop (fragment): Rop protein, which maintains plasmids at low copy number; rop
   2853..2957    +  promoter       AmpR promoter: bla
   2958..3818    +  CDS            AmpR: β-lactamase; bla; confers resistance to ampicillin, carbenicillin, and related antibiotics
   3989..4577    +  rep_origin     ori: high-copy-number ColE1/pMB1/pBR322/pUC origin of replication
