[The description below was written by a language model from this plasmid's Addgene catalogue record and pLannotate feature annotations shown in this document.]
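Description:
AiP1534 - pAAV-AiE2114m_3xC2-minBG-SYFP2-WPRE3-BGHpA is a 4,638-nt AAV transfer plasmid built on a pAAV2 backbone, one of a suite of enhancer-driven AAV vectors developed for genetic access to cortical cell types. It is maintained in bacteria through a high-copy ColE1/pUC-type origin and selected with ampicillin via the bla gene under its own promoter. The backbone also carries a filamentous phage origin (called f1 in one annotation and M13 in the other) and small remnants of the pBR322 bom and rop regions. The AAV2 inverted terminal repeats flank the expression cassette and provide the signals for replication and packaging of the cassette into recombinant AAV particles. The right ITR is annotated in full, while the left one is detected only as short fragments.

The payload is a reporter cassette. According to the construct name, an enhancer element designated AiE2114m, apparently present as three copies of a core segment ("3xC2"), sits upstream of the minimal beta-globin promoter (minBG). Neither the enhancer nor the promoter is picked up by the automated annotation, but the unannotated stretch between the left ITR and the coding sequence is where they would lie. A minimal promoter has little activity on its own, so expression of the downstream SYFP2, a rapidly maturing monomeric yellow fluorescent protein, depends on the enhancer's cell-type-restricted activity. The transcript is stabilised by WPRE3, a shortened woodchuck hepatitis virus posttranscriptional element that appears as two fragments in the feature table, and it terminates at the bovine growth hormone polyadenylation signal. The record does not state which cell population the enhancer targets. The design suits fluorescent labelling of enhancer-defined brain cells after viral delivery.
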