Addgene plasmid #230536: AiP1534 - pAAV-AiE2114m_3xC2-minBG-SYFP2-WPRE3-BGHpA
Depositing lab: The Allen Institute for Brain Science & Bosiljka Tasic. Publication: A suite of enhancer AAVs and transgenic mouse lines for genetic access to cortical cell types. Ben-Simon Y, Hooper M, Narayan S, Daigle TL, Dwivedi D, Way SW, Oster A, Stafford DA, Mich JK, Taormina MJ, Martinez RA, Opitz-Araya X, Roth JR, Alexander JR, Allen S, Amster A, Arbuckle J, Ayala A, Baker PM, Bakken TE, Barcelli T, Barta S, Bendrick J, Bertagnolli D, Bielstein C, Bishwakarma P, Bowlus J, Boyer G, Brouner K, Casian B, Casper T, Chakka AB, Chakrabarty R, Chance RK, Chavan S, Clark M, Colbert K, Collman F, Daniel S, Departee M, DiValentin P, Donadio N, Dotson N, Egdorf T, Fliss T, Gabitto M, Garcia J, Gary A, Gasperini M, Gloe J, Goldy J, Gore BB, Graybuck L, Greisman N, Haeseleer F, Halterman C, Haradon Z, Hastings SD, Helback O, Ho W, Hockemeyer D, Huang C, Huff S, Hunker A, Johansen N, Jones D, Juneau Z, Kalmbach B, Kannan M, Khem S, Kussick E, Kutsal R, Larsen R, Lee C, Lee AY, Leibly M, Lenz GH, Li S, Liang E, Lusk N, Madigan Z, Malloy J, Malone J, McCue R, Melchor J, Mollenkopf T, Moosman S, Morin E, Newman D, Ng L, Ngo K, Omstead V, Otto S, Oyama A, Pena N, Pham T, Phillips E, Pom CA, Potekhina L, Ransford S, Ray PL, Rette D, Reynoldson C, Rimorin C, Rocha D, Ruiz A, Sanchez REA, Sawyer L, Sedeno-Cortes A, Sevigny JP, Shapovalova N, Shepard N, Shulga L, Sigler AR, Siverts L, Soliman S, Somasundaram S, Staats B, Stewart K, Szelenyi E, Tieu M, Trader C, Tran A, van Velthoven CTJ, Walker M, Wang Y, Weed N, Wirthlin M, Wood T, Wynalda B, Yao Z, Zhou T, Ariza J, Dee N, Reding M, Ronellenfitch K, Mufti S, Sunkin SM, Smith KA, Esposito L, Waters J, Thyagarajan B, Yao S, Lein ES, Zeng H, Levi BP, Ngai J, Ting JT, Tasic B. Cell. 2025 May 16:S0092-8674(25)00513-6. doi: 10.1016/j.cell.2025.05.002. PubMed 40403729.
Backbone
  Vector backbone: pAAV2
  Vector type: AAV
Growth in bacteria
  Bacterial resistance: Ampicillin, 100 μg/mL
  Growth temperature: 37°C
  Growth strain: NEB Stable
  Copy number: High Copy
Gene/Insert
  Gene/Insert name: SYFP2
  Species: Synthetic
  Promoter: minBG
  Cloning method: Restriction Enzyme; 5′ cloning site MluI (unknown if destroyed); 3′ cloning site SacI (unknown if destroyed)
Terms and licenses: Academic/Nonprofit Terms; Industry Terms: Not Available to Industry
How to cite: AiP1534 - pAAV-AiE2114m_3xC2-minBG-SYFP2-WPRE3-BGHpA was a gift from The Allen Institute for Brain Science & Bosiljka Tasic (Addgene plasmid # 230536 ; http://n2t.net/addgene:230536 ; RRID:Addgene_230536)
